>Addgene plasmid #74639 | pIM700 | depositor full sequence | sequence record 148904 | pIM700 sequence 4543 bps
GATCCCCGGGTTAATTAAGGCGCGCCAGATCTGTTTAGCTTGCCTCGTCCCCGCCGGGTCACCCGGCCAG
CGACATGGAGGCCCAGAATACCCTCCTTGACAGTCTTGACGTGCGCAGCTCAGGGGCATGATGTGACTGT
CGCCCGTACATTTAGCCCATACATCCCCATGTATAATCATTTGCATCCATACATTTTGATGGCCGCACGG
CGCGAAGCAAAAATTACGGCTCCTCGCTGCAGACCTGCGAGCAGGGAAACGCTCCCCTCACAGACGCGTT
GAATTGTCCCCACGCCGCGCCCCTGTAGAGAAATATAAAAGGTTAGGATTTGCCACTGAGGTTCTTCTTT
CATATACTTCCTTTTAAAATCTTGCTAGGATACAGTTCTCACATCACATCCGAACATAAACAACCATGGG
TACCACTCTTGACGACACGGCTTACCGGTACCGCACCAGTGTCCCGGGGGACGCCGAGGCCATCGAGGCA
CTGGATGGGTCCTTCACCACCGACACCGTCTTCCGCGTCACCGCCACCGGGGACGGCTTCACCCTGCGGG
AGGTGCCGGTGGACCCGCCCCTGACCAAGGTGTTCCCCGACGACGAATCGGACGACGAATCGGACGACGG
GGAGGACGGCGACCCGGACTCCCGGACGTTCGTCGCGTACGGGGACGACGGCGACCTGGCGGGCTTCGTG
GTCGTCTCGTACTCCGGCTGGAACCGCCGGCTGACCGTCGAGGACATCGAGGTCGCCCCGGAGCACCGGG
GGCACGGGGTCGGGCGCGCGTTGATGGGGCTCGCGACGGAGTTCGCCCGCGAGCGGGGCGCCGGGCACCT
CTGGCTGGAGGTCACCAACGTCAACGCACCGGCGATCCACGCGTACCGGCGGATGGGGTTCACCCTCTGC
GGCCTGGACACCGCCCTGTACGACGGCACCGCCTCGGACGGCGAGCAGGCGCTCTACATGAGCATGCCCT
GCCCCTAATCTCGAGGCGAATTTCTTATGATTTATGATTTTTATTATTAAATAAGTTATAAAAAAAATAA
GTGTATACAAATTTTAAAGTGACTCTTAGGTTTTAAAACGAAAATTCTTATTCTTGAGTAACTCTTTCCT
GTAGGTCAGGTTGCTTTCTCAGGTATAGCATGAGGTCGCTCTTATTGACCACACCTCTACCGGCATGCCG
AGCAAATGCCTGCAAATCGCTCCCCATTTCACCCAATTGTAGATATGCTAACTCCAGCAATGAGTTGATG
AATCTCGGTGTGTATTTTATGTCCTCAGAGGACAACACCTGTTGTAATCGAGCTCGAATTCATCGATGAT
ATCAGATCCACTAGTGGCCTATGCGGCCGCGGATCTGCCGGTCTCCCTATAGTGAGTCGTATTAATTTCG
ATAAGCCAGGTTAACCTGCATTAATGAATCGGCCAACGCGCGGGGAGAGGCGGTTTGCGTATTGGGCGCT
CTTCCGCTTCCTCGCTCACTGACTCGCTGCGCTCGGTCGTTCGGCTGCGGCGAGCGGTATCAGCTCACTC
AAAGGCGGTAATACGGTTATCCACAGAATCAGGGGATAACGCAGGAAAGAACATGTGAGCAAAAGGCCAG
CAAAAGGCCAGGAACCGTAAAAAGGCCGCGTTGCTGGCGTTTTTCCATAGGCTCCGCCCCCCTGACGAGC
ATCACAAAAATCGACGCTCAAGTCAGAGGTGGCGAAACCCGACAGGACTATAAAGATACCAGGCGTTTCC
CCCTGGAAGCTCCCTCGTGCGCTCTCCTGTTCCGACCCTGCCGCTTACCGGATACCTGTCCGCCTTTCTC
CCTTCGGGAAGCGTGGCGCTTTCTCAATGCTCACGCTGTAGGTATCTCAGTTCGGTGTAGGTCGTTCGCT
CCAAGCTGGGCTGTGTGCACGAACCCCCCGTTCAGCCCGACCGCTGCGCCTTATCCGGTAACTATCGTCT
TGAGTCCAACCCGGTAAGACACGACTTATCGCCACTGGCAGCAGCCACTGGTAACAGGATTAGCAGAGCG
AGGTATGTAGGCGGTGCTACAGAGTTCTTGAAGTGGTGGCCTAACTACGGCTACACTAGAAGGACAGTAT
TTGGTATCTGCGCTCTGCTGAAGCCAGTTACCTTCGGAAAAAGAGTTGGTAGCTCTTGATCCGGCAAACA
AACCACCGCTGGTAGCGGTGGTTTTTTTGTTTGCAAGCAGCAGATTACGCGCAGAAAAAAAGGATCTCAA
GAAGATCCTTTGATCTTTTCTACGGGGTCTGACGCTCAGTGGAACGAAAACTCACGTTAAGGGATTTTGG
TCATGAGATTATCAAAAAGGATCTTCACCTAGATCCTTTTAAATTAAAAATGAAGTTTTAAATCAATCTA
AAGTATATATGAGTAAACTTGGTCTGACAGTTACCAATGCTTAATCAGTGAGGCACCTATCTCAGCGATC
TGTCTATTTCGTTCATCCATAGTTGCCTGACTCCCCGTCGTGTAGATAACTACGATACGGGAGGGCTTAC
CATCTGGCCCCAGTGCTGCAATGATACCGCGAGACCCACGCTCACCGGCTCCAGATTTATCAGCAATAAA
CCAGCCAGCCGGAAGGGCCGAGCGCAGAAGTGGTCCTGCAACTTTATCCGCCTCCATCCAGTCTATTAAT
TGTTGCCGGGAAGCTAGAGTAAGTAGTTCGCCAGTTAATAGTTTGCGCAACGTTGTTGCCATTGCTACAG
GCATCGTGGTGTCACGCTCGTCGTTTGGTATGGCTTCATTCAGCTCCGGTTCCCAACGATCAAGGCGAGT
TACATGATCCCCCATGTTGTGCAAAAAAGCGGTTAGCTCCTTCGGTCCTCCGATCGTTGTCAGAAGTAAG
TTGGCCGCAGTGTTATCACTCATGGTTATGGCAGCACTGCATAATTCTCTTACTGTCATGCCATCCGTAA
GATGCTTTTCTGTGACTGGTGAGTACTCAACCAAGTCATTCTGAGAATAGTGTATGCGGCGACCGAGTTG
CTCTTGCCCGGCGTCAATACGGGATAATACCGCGCCACATAGCAGAACTTTAAAAGTGCTCATCATTGGA
AAACGTTCTTCGGGGCGAAAACTCTCAAGGATCTTACCGCTGTTGAGATCCAGTTCGATGTAACCCACTC
GTGCACCCAACTGATCTTCAGCATCTTTTACTTTCACCAGCGTTTCTGGGTGAGCAAAAACAGGAAGGCA
AAATGCCGCAAAAAAGGGAATAAGGGCGACACGGAAATGTTGAATACTCATACTCTTCCTTTTTCAATAT
TATTGAAGCATTTATCAGGGTTATTGTCTCATGAGCGGATACATATTTGAATGTATTTAGAAAAATAAAC
AAATAGGGGTTCCGCGCACATTTCCCCGAAAAGTGCCACCTGACGTCTAAGAAACCATTATTATCATGAC
ATTAACCTATAAAAATAGGCGTATCACGAGGCCCTTTCGTCTCGCGCGTTTCGGTGATGACGGTGAAAAC
CTCTGACACATGCAGCTCCCGGAGACGGTCACAGCTTGTCTGTAAGCGGATGCCGGGAGCAGACAAGCCC
GTCAGGGCGCGTCAGCGGGTGTTGGCGGGTGTCGGGGCTGGCTTAACTATGCGGCATCAGAGCAGATTGT
ACTGAGAGTGCACCATATGGACATATTGTCGTTAGAACGCGGCTACAATTAATACATAACCTTATGTATC
ATACACATACGATTTAGGTGACACTATAGAACGCGGCCGCCAGCTGAAGCTTCGTACGCTGCAGGTCGAC
GGTGCAGGTGCTGGAGCTGGTGCTGGTATGGTATCTAAGGGTGAAGAATTGATTAAGGAAAACATGCACA
TGAAGTTGTATATGGAAGGTACTGTAAATAACCACCATTTTAAGTGTACCTCTGAAGGTGAAGGTAAACC
ATATGAAGGTACACAAACCATGAGAATTAAAGTTGTAGAAGGTGGTCCATTGCCTTTTGCCTTCGATATC
TTAGCTACATCTTTTATGTACGGTTCAAGAACCTTCATCAATCATACTCAAGGTATACCAGATTTCTTTA
AGCAATCATTCCCTGAAGGTTTCACTTGGGAAAGAGTCACTACATATGAAGACGGTGGTGTTTTGACTGC
CACACAAGATACATCCTTGCAAGACGGTTGTTTAATCTATAACGTTAAGATCAGAGGTGTAAACTTCCCA
AGTAACGGTCCTGTAATGCAAAAGAAAACTTTGGGTTGGGAAGCAAACACCGAAATGTTGTATCCTGCCG
ATGGTGGTTTAGAAGGTCGAACTGACATGGCATTGAAATTAGTTGGTGGTGGTCACTTAATTTGCAATTT
CAAGACCACTTACAGATCTAAAAAGCCAGCTAAAAACTTGAAGATGCCTGGTGTATACTACGTCGATCAT
AGATTGGAAAGAATTAAAGAAGCAGACAAGGAAACATATGTTGAACAACACGAAGTCGCTGTTGCAAGAT
ACTGCGATTTGCCTTCCAAGTTAGGTCATAAGTTGAACGGTATGGACGAATTGTATAAGTAAG
Features (pLannotate 1.2.2; 12 found; start..end, strand, type, name):
     72..415     +  promoter       TEF promoter: Ashbya gossypii TEF promoter
    422..986     +  CDS            NrsR (fragment): nourseothricin acetyltransferase; Streptomyces noursei nat1; confers resistance to nourseothricin
    996..1183    +  terminator     ADH1 terminator: S. cerevisiae ADH1; transcription terminator for the S. cerevisiae alcohol dehydrogenase 1 (ADH1) gene
   1376..1394    -  promoter       T7 promoter: promoter for bacteriophage T7 RNA polymerase
   1416..1469    -  CDS            lacI (fragment): lac repressor; lacI; The lac repressor binds to the lac operator to inhibit transcription in E. coli. This inhibition can be relieved by adding lactose or isopropyl-β-D-thiogalactopyranoside (IPTG).
   1652..2240    -  rep_origin     ori: high-copy-number ColE1/pMB1/pBR322/pUC origin of replication
   2411..3271    -  CDS            AmpR: β-lactamase; bla; confers resistance to ampicillin, carbenicillin, and related antibiotics
   3272..3376    -  promoter       AmpR promoter: bla
   3471..3506    +  CDS            rop (fragment): Rop protein, which maintains plasmids at low copy number; rop
   3608..3659    +  misc_feature   bom (fragment): basis of mobility region from pBR322
   3722..3740    +  promoter       SP6 promoter: promoter for bacteriophage SP6 RNA polymerase
   3808..4539    +  CDS            TagRFP-T: TagRFP-T is a basic (constitutively fluorescent) red fluorescent protein published in 2008, derived from Entacmaea quadricolor. It has low acid sensitivity.
