[The description below was written by a language model from this plasmid's Addgene catalogue record and pLannotate feature annotations shown in this document.]
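Description:
pIM700, also known as pFA6a-yTagRFP-T-natNT2, is a yeast tagging-module plasmid of the pFA6a family. It is used as a template for adding a red fluorescent protein to the C-terminus of Saccharomyces cerevisiae genes at their chromosomal loci. It was built from the backbone pFM699 by replacing mCherry with yTagRFP-T, a yeast-adapted version of TagRFP-T, which is a constitutively fluorescent red protein derived from Entacmaea quadricolor. In E. coli the plasmid is maintained through a high-copy ColE1/pUC-type origin and an ampicillin resistance gene (β-lactamase with its own promoter). The feature table shows no yeast replication origin, which fits its role as an integrative module donor rather than an episomal expression vector.

The functional cassette consists of the TagRFP-T coding sequence followed, across the circular junction of the sequence record, by the natNT2 marker. In this marker the Ashbya gossypii TEF promoter drives the Streptomyces noursei nourseothricin acetyltransferase gene, which is terminated by the S. cerevisiae ADH1 terminator. No promoter is annotated upstream of the fluorescent protein; in this kind of design the tag is fused in frame to the target gene and expressed from that gene's native promoter after homologous recombination, and integrants are selected on nourseothricin. SP6 and T7 promoters flank the module, and short lacI, rop and bom fragments are backbone remnants.

The module belongs to a set intended for multicolour protein labelling and live-cell imaging in budding yeast. The deposited sequence record is 4,543 nt, slightly shorter than the catalogued total size of 4,677 bp.
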