Addgene plasmid #74639: pIM700
Purpose: alias pFA6a-yTagRFP-T-natNT2 - vector for C-terminal tagging of yeast genes with yeast-adapted TagRFP-T and nourseothricin selection marker
Depositing lab: Jiří Hašek. Depositing organization: Institute of Microbiology, Academy of Sciences of the Czech Republic. Publication: New integrative modules for multicolor-protein labeling and live-cell imaging in Saccharomyces cerevisiae. Malcova I, Farkasovsky M, Senohrabkova L, Vasicova P, Hasek J. FEMS Yeast Res. 2016 Mar 17. pii: fow027. 10.1093/femsyr/fow027 PubMed 26994102.
Backbone
  Vector backbone: pFM699
  Backbone manufacturer: Marian Farkasovsky
  Backbone size w/o insert (bp): 4522
  Total vector size (bp): 4677
  Modifications to backbone: Replacement of mCherry with yTagRFP-T
  Vector type: Yeast Expression
  Selectable markers: Nourseothricin
Growth in bacteria
  Bacterial resistance: Ampicillin, 100 μg/mL
  Growth temperature: 37°C
  Growth strain: DH5alpha
  Copy number: Unknown
Gene/Insert
  Gene/Insert name: yTagRFP-T
Resource information
  A portion of this plasmid was derived from a plasmid made by: M. Whiteway, McGill University, Montreal, Canada
Terms and licenses: Academic/Nonprofit Terms; Industry Terms: Not Available to Industry
How to cite: pIM700 was a gift from Jiří Hašek (Addgene plasmid # 74639 ; http://n2t.net/addgene:74639 ; RRID:Addgene_74639)
