>Addgene plasmid #74639 | pIM700 | addgene partial sequence | sequence record 148714 | SP6 5'-ATTTAGGTGACACTATAG-3'
TCGTACGCTGCAGGTCGACGGTGCAGGTGCTGGAGCTGGTGCTGGTATGGTATCTAAGGGTGAAGAATTG
ATTAAGGAAAACATGCACATGAAGTTGTATATGGAAGGTACTGTAAATAACCACCATTTTAAGTGTACCT
CTGAAGGTGAAGGTAAACCATATGAAGGTACACAAACCATGAGAATTAAAGTTGTAGAAGGTGGTCCATT
GCCTTTTGCCTTCGATATCTTAGCTACATCTTTTATGTACGGTTCAAGAACCTTCATCAATCATACTCAA
GGTATACCAGATTTCTTTAAGCAATCATTCCCTGAAGGTTTCACTTGGGAAAGAGTCACTACATATGAAG
ACGGTGGTGTTTTGACTGCCACACAAGATACATCCTTGCAAGACGGTTGTTTAATCTATAACGTTAAGAT
CAGAGGTGTAAACTTCCCAAGTAACGGTCCTGTAATGCAAAAGAAAACTTTGGGTTGGGAAGCAAACACC
GAAATGTTGTATCCTGCCGATGGTGGTTTAGAAGGTCGAACTGACATGGCATTGAAATTAGTTGGTGGTG
GTCACTTAATTTGCAATTTCAAGACCACTTACAGATCTAAAAAGCCAGCTAAAAACTTGAAGATGCCTGG
TGTATACTACGTCGATCATAGATTGGAAAGAATTAAAGAAGCAGACAAGGAAACATATGTTGAACAACAC
GAAGTCGCTGTTGCAAGATACTGCGATTTGCCTTCCAAGTTAGGTCATAAGTTGAACGGTATGGACGAAT
TGTATAAGTAAGGATCCCCGGGTTAATTAAGGCGCGCCAGATCTGTTTAGCTTGCCTCGTCCCCGCCGGG
TCACCCGGCCAGCGACATGGAGGCCCAGAATACCCTCCTTGACAGTCTTGACGTGCGCAGCTCAGGGGCA
TGATGTGACTGTCGCCCGTACATTTAGCCCATACATCCCCATGTATAATCATTTGCATCCATACATTTTG
ATGGCCGCACGGCGCGAAGCAAAAATTACGGCTCCTCGCTGCAGACCTGCGAGCAGGGAAACGCTCCCCT
CACAGACGCGTTGAATTGT
