>Addgene plasmid #74639 | pIM700 | addgene partial sequence | sequence record 148717 | Tef-promoter-F 5'-GGATACAGTTCTCACATCAC-3'
TACCACTCTTGACGACACGGCTTACCGGTACCGCACCAGTGTCCCGGGGGACGCCGAGGCCATCGAGGCA
CTGGATGGGTCCTTCACCACCGACACCGTCTTCCGCGTCACCGCCACCGGGGACGGCTTCACCCTGCGGG
AGGTGCCGGTGGACCCGCCCCTGACCAAGGTGTTCCCCGACGACGAATCGGACGACGAATCGGACGACGG
GGAGGACGGCGACCCGGACTCCCGGACGTTCGTCGCGTACGGGGACGACGGCGACCTGGCGGGCTTCGTG
GTCGTCTCGTACTCCGGCTGGAACCGCCGGCTGACCGTCGAGGACATCGAGGTCGCCCCGGAGCACCGGG
GGCACGGGGTCGGGCGCGCGTTGATGGGGCTCGCGACGGAGTTCGCCCGCGAGCGGGGCGCCGGGCACCT
CTGGCTGGAGGTCACCAACGTCAACGCACCGGCGATCCACGCGTACCGGCGGATGGGGTTCACCCTCTGC
GGCCTGGACACCGCCCTGTACGACGGCACCGCCTCGGACGGCGAGCAGGCGCTCTACATGAGCATGCCCT
GCCCCTAATCTCGAGGCGAATTTCTTATGATTTATGATTTTTATTATTAAATAAGTTATAAAAAAAATAA
GTGTATACAAATTTTAAAGTGACTCTTAGGTTTTAAAACGAAAATTCTTATTCTTGAGTAACTCTTTCCT
GTAGGTCAGGTTGCTTTCTCAGGTATAGCATGAGGTCGCTCTTATTGACCACACCTCTACCGGCATGCCG
AGCAAATGCCTGCAAATCGCTCCCCATTTCACCCAATTGTAGATATGCTAACTCCAGCAATGAGTTGATG
AATCTCGGTGTGTATTTTATGTCCTCAGAGGACAACACCTGTTGTAATCGAGCTCGAATTCATCGATGAT
ATCAGATCCACTAGTGGCCTATGCGGCCGCGGATCTGCCGGTCTCCCTATAGTGAGTCGTATTAATTTCG
ATAAGCCAGGTTAACCTGCATTAATGAATCG
